Addgene plasmid #120381: pAcGFP-Jpx9C104T
Purpose: Reporter for RNA nuclear localization
Depositing lab: Igor Ulitsky. Depositing organization: Weizmann Institute of Science. Publication: Sequences enriched in Alu repeats drive nuclear localization of long RNAs in human cells. Lubelsky Y, Ulitsky I. Nature. 2018 Mar 1;555(7694):107-111. doi: 10.1038/nature25757. Epub 2018 Jan 24. PubMed 29466324.
Backbone
  Vector backbone: pAcGFP1-C1
  Vector type: Mammalian Expression
  Selectable markers: Neomycin (select with G418)
Growth in bacteria
  Bacterial resistance: Kanamycin, 50 μg/mL
  Growth temperature: 37°C
  Growth strain: DH5alpha
  Copy number: High Copy
Gene/Insert
  Gene/Insert name: JPX
  Species: H. sapiens (human)
  Insert size (bp): 109
  Mutation: C321T
  GenBank ID: NR_024582
  Entrez Gene: JPX (a.k.a. DCBALD06, ENOX, LINC00183, NCRNA00183)
  Promoter: CMV
  Tag / fusion protein: AcGFP1 (N terminal on insert)
  Cloning method: Ligation Independent Cloning
  Sequencing primers: 5′ acgagaagcgcgatcacatg; 3′ gtgatgctattgctttatttgtaacc
Terms and licenses: Academic/Nonprofit Terms; Industry Terms: Not Available to Industry
How to cite: pAcGFP-Jpx9C104T was a gift from Igor Ulitsky (Addgene plasmid # 120381 ; http://n2t.net/addgene:120381 ; RRID:Addgene_120381)
