[The description below was written by a language model from this plasmid's Addgene catalogue record and pLannotate feature annotations shown in this document.]
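Description:
pAcGFP-Jpx9C104T is a mammalian expression plasmid built on the pAcGFP1-C1 backbone and used as a reporter for RNA nuclear localization. The 4,830-nt sequenced plasmid replicates in bacteria from a high-copy ColE1/pUC-type origin and also carries an f1 phage origin. A single NeoR/KanR (Tn5 aminoglycoside phosphotransferase) gene serves both hosts. It is driven by a bacterial bla promoter for kanamycin selection in E. coli, and by the SV40 enhancer/early promoter for G418 selection in mammalian cells, and it ends with the HSV TK polyadenylation signal.

The reporter unit consists of the CMV immediate-early enhancer and promoter driving the AcGFP1 coding sequence, a green fluorescent protein from Aequorea coerulescens. A 109-bp fragment of the human long noncoding RNA JPX follows it, then the remaining multiple cloning site and the SV40 poly(A) signal. The fragment was inserted by ligation-independent cloning downstream of AcGFP1, so the transcript is a GFP mRNA carrying the JPX-derived sequence toward its 3′ end. It bears a single C-to-T substitution, recorded as C321T in the catalogue and C104T in the plasmid name; the numbering presumably reflects different reference frames, though the record does not explain this.

The automated annotation does not label JPX. Instead it assigns a "MYL10 fragment" to positions just after AcGFP1, which most likely marks the insert region as a spurious similarity hit. The short large T antigen, ble and bGH poly(A) fragments likewise look like backbone remnants or annotation artefacts rather than functional parts. The construct suits tests of whether the point mutation changes the ability of this JPX element to shift an otherwise exported GFP transcript toward the nucleus, in work on Alu-related sequences that drive nuclear retention of long RNAs.
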