Features (pLannotate 1.2.2; 16 found; start..end, strand, type, name):
      1..304     +  enhancer       CMV enhancer: human cytomegalovirus immediate early enhancer
    305..508     +  promoter       CMV promoter: human cytomegalovirus (CMV) immediate early promoter
    553..1269    +  CDS            AcGFP1: AcGFP1 is a basic (constitutively fluorescent) green fluorescent protein, derived from Aequorea coerulescens.
   1291..1389    +  CDS            MYL10 (fragment): MYL10_HUMAN - Also known as MYLC2PL, PLRLC. Experimental evidence at protein level: Swiss-Prot protein existence level 1. From Homo sapiens (Human).
   1399..1434    +  misc_feature   MCS (fragment): multiple cloning site
   1451..1535    +  CDS            large T antigen (fragment): large T antigen from SV40 (simian virus 40)
   1558..1679    +  polyA_signal   SV40 poly(A) signal: SV40 polyadenylation signal
   1713..2141    -  rep_origin     f1 ori (sequence partly withheld): f1 bacteriophage origin of replication; arrow indicates direction of (+) strand synthesis
   2168..2272    +  promoter       AmpR promoter: bla
   2274..2631    +  promoter       SV40 promoter: SV40 enhancer and early promoter
   2666..3460    +  CDS            NeoR/KanR: aminoglycoside phosphotransferase from Tn5; aph(3')-II (or nptII); confers resistance to neomycin, kanamycin, and G418 (Geneticin®)
   3481..3633    +  CDS            ble (fragment): BLE_KLEPN - Experimental evidence at protein level: Swiss-Prot protein existence level 1. Binding protein with a strong affinity to the bleomycin family of antibiotics. Binds to CL990; an antimitotic-antibiotic compound. From Klebsiella pneumoniae.
   3692..3739    +  polyA_signal   HSV TK poly(A) signal: herpes simplex virus thymidine kinase polyadenylation signal (Cole and Stacy, 1985)
   3830..3846    -  polyA_signal   bGH poly(A) signal (fragment): bovine growth hormone polyadenylation signal
   4068..4656    +  rep_origin     ori: high-copy-number ColE1/pMB1/pBR322/pUC origin of replication
   4771..4830    +  enhancer       CMV enhancer (fragment): human cytomegalovirus immediate early enhancer
>Addgene plasmid #120381 | pAcGFP-Jpx9C104T | addgene full sequence | sequence record 233873 | Addgene NGS Result
CGTTACATAACTTACGGTAAATGGCCCGCCTGGCTGACCGCCCAACGACCCCCGCCCATTGACGTCAATA
ATGACGTATGTTCCCATAGTAACGCCAATAGGGACTTTCCATTGACGTCAATGGGTGGAGTATTTACGGT
AAACTGCCCACTTGGCAGTACATCAAGTGTATCATATGCCAAGTACGCCCCCTATTGACGTCAATGACGG
TAAATGGCCCGCCTGGCATTATGCCCAGTACATGACCTTATGGGACTTTCCTACTTGGCAGTACATCTAC
GTATTAGTCATCGCTATTACCATGGTGATGCGGTTTTGGCAGTACATCAATGGGCGTGGATAGCGGTTTG
ACTCACGGGGATTTCCAAGTCTCCACCCCATTGACGTCAATGGGAGTTTGTTTTGGCACCAAAATCAACG
GGACTTTCCAAAATGTCGTAACAACTCCGCCCCATTGACGCAAATGGGCGGTAGGCGTGTACGGTGGGAG
GTCTATATAAGCAGAGCTGGTTTAGTGAACCGTCAGATCCGCTAGCGCTACCGGTCGCCACCATGGTGAG
CAAGGGCGCCGAGCTGTTCACCGGCATCGTGCCCATCCTGATCGAGCTGAATGGCGATGTGAATGGCCAC
AAGTTCAGCGTGAGCGGCGAGGGCGAGGGCGATGCCACCTACGGCAAGCTGACCCTGAAGTTCATCTGCA
CCACCGGCAAGCTGCCTGTGCCCTGGCCCACCCTGGTGACCACCCTGAGCTACGGCGTGCAGTGCTTCTC
ACGCTACCCCGATCACATGAAGCAGCACGACTTCTTCAAGAGCGCCATGCCTGAGGGCTACATCCAGGAG
CGCACCATCTTCTTCGAGGATGACGGCAACTACAAGTCGCGCGCCGAGGTGAAGTTCGAGGGCGATACCC
TGGTGAATCGCATCGAGCTGACCGGCACCGATTTCAAGGAGGATGGCAACATCCTGGGCAATAAGATGGA
GTACAACTACAACGCCCACAATGTGTACATCATGACCGACAAGGCCAAGAATGGCATCAAGGTGAACTTC
AAGATCCGCCACAACATCGAGGATGGCAGCGTGCAGCTGGCCGACCACTACCAGCAGAATACCCCCATCG
GCGATGGCCCTGTGCTGCTGCCCGATAACCACTACCTGTCCACCCAGAGCGCCCTGTCCAAGGACCCCAA
CGAGAAGCGCGATCACATGATCTACTTCGGCTTCGTGACCGCCGCCGCCATCACCCACGGCATGGATGAG
CTGTACAAGTCCGGACTCAGATCATAAAGTTCGCTCTTGTTGCCCAGGCTGGAATGCAATGGCATGACCT
TGGCTCACTGCAACCTCTGCCTCCCCAGTTCAAGTGGTTCTCCTGCCTCAGCTTCCCGAGTAGCTGTCAA
TTCTGCAGTCGACGGTACCGCGGGCCCGGGATCCACCGGATCTAGATAACTGATCATAATCAGCCATACC
ACATTTGTAGAGGTTTTACTTGCTTTAAAAAACCTCCCACACCTCCCCCTGAACCTGAAACATAAAATGA
ATGCAATTGTTGTTGTTAACTTGTTTATTGCAGCTTATAATGGTTACAAATAAAGCAATAGCATCACAAA
TTTCACAAATAAAGCATTTTTTTCACTGCATTCTAGTTGTGGTTTGTCCAAACTCATCAATGTATCTTAA
CGCGTAAATTGTAAGCGTTAATATTTTGTTAAAATTCGCGTTAAATTTTTGTTAAATCAGCTCATTTTTT
AACCAATAGGCCGAAATCGGCAAAATCCCTTATAAATCAAAAGAATAGACCGAGATAGGGT
[37 nt withheld, positions 1812-1848]
AAAGAACGTGGACTCCAACGTCAAAGG
[49 nt withheld, positions 1876-1924]
T
[91 nt withheld, positions 1926-2016]
G
[124 nt withheld, positions 2018-2141]
CAGGTGGCACTTTTCGGGGAAATGTGCGCGGAACCCCTATTTGTTTATTTTTCTAAATACATTCAAATAT
GTATCCGCTCATGAGACAATAACCCTGATAAATGCTTCAATAATATTGAAAAAGGAAGAGTCCTGAGGCG
GAAAGAACCAGCTGTGGAATGTGTGTCAGTTAGGGTGTGGAAAGTCCCCAGGCTCCCCAGCAGGCAGAAG
TATGCAAAGCATGCATCTCAATTAGTCAGCAACCAGGTGTGGAAAGTCCCCAGGCTCCCCAGCAGGCAGA
AGTATGCAAAGCATGCATCTCAATTAGTCAGCAACCATAGTCCCGCCCCTAACTCCGCCCATCCCGCCCC
TAACTCCGCCCAGTTCCGCCCATTCTCCGCCCCATGGCTGACTAATTTTTTTTATTTATGCAGAGGCCGA
GGCCGCCTCGGCCTCTGAGCTATTCCAGAAGTAGTGAGGAGGCTTTTTTGGAGGCCTAGGCTTTTGCAAA
GATCGATCAAGAGACAGGATGAGGATCGTTTCGCATGATTGAACAAGATGGATTGCACGCAGGTTCTCCG
GCCGCTTGGGTGGAGAGGCTATTCGGCTATGACTGGGCACAACAGACAATCGGCTGCTCTGATGCCGCCG
TGTTCCGGCTGTCAGCGCAGGGGCGCCCGGTTCTTTTTGTCAAGACCGACCTGTCCGGTGCCCTGAATGA
ACTGCAAGACGAGGCAGCGCGGCTATCGTGGCTGGCCACGACGGGCGTTCCTTGCGCAGCTGTGCTCGAC
GTTGTCACTGAAGCGGGAAGGGACTGGCTGCTATTGGGCGAAGTGCCGGGGCAGGATCTCCTGTCATCTC
ACCTTGCTCCTGCCGAGAAAGTATCCATCATGGCTGATGCAATGCGGCGGCTGCATACGCTTGATCCGGC
TACCTGCCCATTCGACCACCAAGCGAAACATCGCATCGAGCGAGCACGTACTCGGATGGAAGCCGGTCTT
GTCGATCAGGATGATCTGGACGAAGAGCATCAGGGGCTCGCGCCAGCCGAACTGTTCGCCAGGCTCAAGG
CGAGCATGCCCGACGGCGAGGATCTCGTCGTGACCCATGGCGATGCCTGCTTGCCGAATATCATGGTGGA
AAATGGCCGCTTTTCTGGATTCATCGACTGTGGCCGGCTGGGTGTGGCGGACCGCTATCAGGACATAGCG
TTGGCTACCCGTGATATTGCTGAAGAGCTTGGCGGCGAATGGGCTGACCGCTTCCTCGTGCTTTACGGTA
TCGCCGCTCCCGATTCGCAGCGCATCGCCTTCTATCGCCTTCTTGACGAGTTCTTCTGAGCGGGACTCTG
GGGTTCGAAATGACCGACCAAGCGACGCCCAACCTGCCATCACGAGATTTCGATTCCACCGCCGCCTTCT
ATGAAAGGTTGGGCTTCGGAATCGTTTTCCGGGACGCCGGCTGGATGATCCTCCAGCGCGGGGATCTCAT
GCTGGAGTTCTTCGCCCACCCTAGGGGGAGGCTAACTGAAACACGGAAGGAGACAATACCGGAAGGAACC
CGCGCTATGACGGCAATAAAAAGACAGAATAAAACGCACGGTGTTGGGTCGTTTGTTCATAAACGCGGGG
TTCGGTCCCAGGGCTGGCACTCTGTCGATACCCCACCGAGACCCCATTGGGGCCAATACGCCCGCGTTTC
TTCCTTTTCCCCACCCCACCCCCCAAGTTCGGGTGAAGGCCCAGGGCTCGCAGCCAACGTCGGGGCGGCA
GGCCCTGCCATAGCCTCAGGTTACTCATATATACTTTAGATTGATTTAAAACTTCATTTTTAATTTAAAA
GGATCTAGGTGAAGATCCTTTTTGATAATCTCATGACCAAAATCCCTTAACGTGAGTTTTCGTTCCACTG
AGCGTCAGACCCCGTAGAAAAGATCAAAGGATCTTCTTGAGATCCTTTTTTTCTGCGCGTAATCTGCTGC
TTGCAAACAAAAAAACCACCGCTACCAGCGGTGGTTTGTTTGCCGGATCAAGAGCTACCAACTCTTTTTC
CGAAGGTAACTGGCTTCAGCAGAGCGCAGATACCAAATACTGTTCTTCTAGTGTAGCCGTAGTTAGGCCA
CCACTTCAAGAACTCTGTAGCACCGCCTACATACCTCGCTCTGCTAATCCTGTTACCAGTGGCTGCTGCC
AGTGGCGATAAGTCGTGTCTTACCGGGTTGGACTCAAGACGATAGTTACCGGATAAGGCGCAGCGGTCGG
GCTGAACGGGGGGTTCGTGCACACAGCCCAGCTTGGAGCGAACGACCTACACCGAACTGAGATACCTACA
GCGTGAGCTATGAGAAAGCGCCACGCTTCCCGAAGGGAGAAAGGCGGACAGGTATCCGGTAAGCGGCAGG
GTCGGAACAGGAGAGCGCACGAGGGAGCTTCCAGGGGGAAACGCCTGGTATCTTTATAGTCCTGTCGGGT
TTCGCCACCTCTGACTTGAGCGTCGATTTTTGTGATGCTCGTCAGGGGGGCGGAGCCTATGGAAAAACGC
CAGCAACGCGGCCTTTTTACGGTTCCTGGCCTTTTGCTGGCCTTTTGCTCACATGTTCTTTCCTGCGTTA
TCCCCTGATTCTGTGGATAACCGTATTACCGCCATGCATTAGTTATTAATAGTAATCAATTACGGGGTCA
TTAGTTCATAGCCCATATATGGAGTTCCG
